Addgene plasmid #156859: pD649-HAsp-FCAMR-Fc(DAPA)-AviTag-6xHis
Purpose: Mammalian expression of cell-surface protein extracellular domain fused to Fc(DAPA)-Avi-6xHis. Protein is secreted from cells.
Depositing lab: Chris Garcia. Depositing organization: Stanford University. Publication: A Human IgSF Cell-Surface Interactome Reveals a Complex Network of Protein-Protein Interactions. Wojtowicz WM, Vielmetter J, Fernandes RA, Siepe DH, Eastman CL, Chisholm GB, Cox S, Klock H, Anderson PW, Rue SM, Miller JJ, Glaser SM, Bragstad ML, Vance J, Lam AW, Lesley SA, Zinn K, Garcia KC. Cell. 2020 Aug 20;182(4):1027-1043.e17. doi: 10.1016/j.cell.2020.07.025. PubMed 32822567.
Backbone
  Vector backbone: pD649
  Backbone size w/o insert (bp): 6106
  Vector type: Mammalian Expression
Growth in bacteria
  Bacterial resistance: Ampicillin, 100 μg/mL
  Growth temperature: 37°C
  Growth strain: DH5alpha
  Copy number: High Copy
Gene/Insert
  Gene/Insert name: FCAMR
  Species: H. sapiens (human)
  Insert size (bp): 1302
  Mutation: Fc region of human IgG contains D265A and P329A mutations (DAPA)
  Entrez Gene: FCAMR (a.k.a. FCA/MR, FKSG87)
  Promoter: CMV/SP6
  Tag / fusion protein: Fc(DAPA)-AviTag-6xHis (C terminal on backbone)
  Cloning method: Restriction Enzyme; 5′ cloning site GCGGCCGC (not destroyed); 3′ cloning site GGCGCGCC (not destroyed)
  Sequencing primers: 5′ ATTTAGGTGACACTATAG; 3′ CACGTACCAGTTGAACTTCACC
Resource information
  A portion of this plasmid was derived from a plasmid made by: synthesis by ThermoFisher
Terms and licenses: Academic/Nonprofit Terms; Industry Terms: Not Available to Industry
Depositor comments: Some plasmids in this collection may have an IS4-like element ISVsa5 family transposase upstream of the CMV promoter.
How to cite: pD649-HAsp-FCAMR-Fc(DAPA)-AviTag-6xHis was a gift from Chris Garcia (Addgene plasmid # 156859 ; http://n2t.net/addgene:156859 ; RRID:Addgene_156859)
