[The description below was written by a language model from this plasmid's Addgene catalogue record and pLannotate feature annotations shown in this document.]
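Description:
pD649-HAsp-FCAMR-Fc(DAPA)-AviTag-6xHis is a 7.4 kb mammalian expression plasmid on the pD649 backbone, designed to produce the extracellular domain of human FCAMR, the high-affinity receptor for the Fc portions of IgA and IgM, as a secreted Fc fusion protein. It is propagated in E. coli at high copy from a ColE1/pUC-type origin under ampicillin selection (AmpR). The feature table also shows an SV40 promoter/EM7 promoter unit driving a puromycin N-acetyltransferase cassette with an SV40 poly(A) signal, which could allow puromycin selection in mammalian cells. Short kanamycin-resistance, lacZα, ble and f1 ori matches are annotated only as fragments and appear to be backbone remnants.

The expression cassette uses the CMV enhancer and immediate-early promoter followed by a partial CMV intron A. An SP6 promoter lies just upstream of the coding region and would allow in vitro transcription. The open reading frame begins with a secretion signal ("HAsp" in the name; the annotation software matches this region in part to an immunoglobulin heavy chain signal sequence). Next comes the roughly 1.3 kb FCAMR ectodomain, cloned between preserved NotI and AscI sites, then a human IgG1 Fc region. This Fc carries the D265A and P329A (DAPA) substitutions, which are generally used to reduce Fc effector interactions. According to the record, an AviTag for site-specific biotinylation by BirA and a 6xHis tag for metal-affinity purification follow at the C terminus, although neither is individually annotated. A bGH poly(A) signal terminates the transcript.

The construct belongs to a collection built for mapping extracellular protein-protein interactions among human immunoglobulin-superfamily cell-surface proteins. The depositor notes that some plasmids in the set may carry an IS4-like transposase insertion upstream of the CMV promoter, but none is annotated here.
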