Features (pLannotate 1.2.2; 21 found; start..end, strand, type, name):
    119..143     -  CDS            KanR (fragment): aminoglycoside phosphotransferase; aph(3')-Ia; confers resistance to kanamycin
    254..842     +  rep_origin     ori: high-copy-number ColE1/pMB1/pBR322/pUC origin of replication
   1067..1084    +  terminator     rrnB T2 terminator (fragment): transcription terminator T2 from the E. coli rrnB gene
   1109..1128    -  CDS            lacZα (fragment): LacZα fragment of β-galactosidase; lacZ fragment
   1584..1600    +  protein_bind   lac operator: The lac repressor binds to the lac operator to inhibit transcription in E. coli. This inhibition can be relieved by adding lactose or isopropyl-β-D-thiogalactopyranoside (IPTG). lac repressor encoded by lacI
   1843..2146    +  enhancer       CMV enhancer: human cytomegalovirus immediate early enhancer
   2147..2350    +  promoter       CMV promoter: human cytomegalovirus (CMV) immediate early promoter
   2486..2529    +  intron         CMV intron (fragment): modified intron A from human cytomegalovirus
   2581..2599    +  promoter       SP6 promoter: promoter for bacteriophage SP6 RNA polymerase
   2603..2640    +  CDS            IgH signal sequence (fragment): signal sequence from the mouse immunoglobulin heavy chain variable region
   2719..4050    +  CDS            FCAMR (fragment): FCAMR_HUMAN - Experimental evidence at protein level: Swiss-Prot protein existence level 1. Functions as a receptor for the Fc fragment of IgA and IgM. Binds IgA and IgM with high affinity and mediates their endocytosis. May function in the immune response to microbes mediated by IgA and IgM. From Homo sapiens (Human).
   4066..4743    +  CDS            IGHG1 (fragment): IGHG1_HUMAN - Experimental evidence at protein level: Swiss-Prot protein existence level 1. Constant region of immunoglobulin heavy chains. Immunoglobulins, also known as antibodies, are membrane-bound or secreted glycoproteins produced by B lymphocytes. In the recognition phase of humoral immunity, the membrane-bound immunoglobulins serve as receptors which, upon binding of a specific antigen, trigger the clonal expansion and differentiation of B lymphocytes into immunoglobulins- secreting plasma cells. Secreted immunoglobulins mediate the effector phase of humoral immunity, which results in
   4958..5069    +  polyA_signal   bGH poly(A) signal: bovine growth hormone polyadenylation signal
   5070..5178    +  rep_origin     f1 ori (fragment): f1 bacteriophage origin of replication; arrow indicates direction of (+) strand synthesis
   5192..5521    +  promoter       SV40 promoter: SV40 enhancer and early promoter
   5569..5616    +  promoter       EM7 promoter: synthetic bacterial promoter&nbsp
   5635..6234    +  CDS            PuroR (fragment): puromycin N-acetyltransferase; pac from Streptomyces; confers resistance to puromycin
   6244..6369    +  CDS            ble (fragment): BLE_KLEPN - Experimental evidence at protein level: Swiss-Prot protein existence level 1. Binding protein with a strong affinity to the bleomycin family of antibiotics. Binds to CL990; an antimitotic-antibiotic compound. From Klebsiella pneumoniae.
   6364..6485    +  polyA_signal   SV40 poly(A) signal: SV40 polyadenylation signal
   6538..7398    -  CDS            AmpR: β-lactamase; bla; confers resistance to ampicillin, carbenicillin, and related antibiotics
   7401..89      -  promoter       AmpR promoter (fragment) (across the origin): bla
>Addgene plasmid #156859 | pD649-HAsp-FCAMR-Fc(DAPA)-AviTag-6xHis | depositor full sequence | sequence record 302827 | Full Sequence
TTTCAATATTATTGAAGCATTTATCAGGGTTATTGTCTCATGAGCGGATACATATTTGAATGTATTTAGA
AAAATAAACAAATAGGGGTCAGTGTTACAACCAATTAACCAATTCTGAACATTATCGCGAGCCCATTTAT
ACCTGAATATGGCTCATAACACCCCTTGCTCATGACCAAAATCCCTTAACGTGAGTTACGCGCGCGTCGT
TCCACTGAGCGTCAGACCCCGTAGAAAAGATCAAAGGATCTTCTTGAGATCCTTTTTTTCTGCGCGTAAT
CTGCTGCTTGCAAACAAAAAAACCACCGCTACCAGCGGTGGTTTGTTTGCCGGATCAAGAGCTACCAACT
CTTTTTCCGAAGGTAACTGGCTTCAGCAGAGCGCAGATACCAAATACTGTTCTTCTAGTGTAGCCGTAGT
TAGCCCACCACTTCAAGAACTCTGTAGCACCGCCTACATACCTCGCTCTGCTAATCCTGTTACCAGTGGC
TGCTGCCAGTGGCGATAAGTCGTGTCTTACCGGGTTGGACTCAAGACGATAGTTACCGGATAAGGCGCAG
CGGTCGGGCTGAACGGGGGGTTCGTGCACACAGCCCAGCTTGGAGCGAACGACCTACACCGAACTGAGAT
ACCTACAGCGTGAGCTATGAGAAAGCGCCACGCTTCCCGAAGGGAGAAAGGCGGACAGGTATCCGGTAAG
CGGCAGGGTCGGAACAGGAGAGCGCACGAGGGAGCTTCCAGGGGGAAACGCCTGGTATCTTTATAGTCCT
GTCGGGTTTCGCCACCTCTGACTTGAGCGTCGATTTTTGTGATGCTCGTCAGGGGGGCGGAGCCTATGGA
AAAACGCCAGCAACGCGGCCTTTTTACGGTTCCTGGCCTTTTGCTGGCCTTTTGCTCACATGTTCTTTCC
TGCGTTATCCCCTGATTCTGTGGATAACCGTATTACCGCCTTTGAGTGAGCTGATACCGCTCGCCGCAGC
CGAACGACCGAGCGCAGCGAGTCAGTGAGCGAGGAAGCGGAAGGCGAGAGTAGGGAACTGCCAGGCATCA
AACTAAGCAGAAGGCCCCTGACGGATGGCCTTTTTGCGTTTCTACAAACTCTTTCTGTGTTGTAAAACGA
CGGCCAGTCTTAAGCTCGGGCCCCCTGGGCGGTTCTGATAACGAGTAATCGTTAATCCGCAAATAACGTA
AAAACCCGCTTCGGCGGGTTTTTTTATGGGGGGAGTTTAGGGAAAGAGCATTTGTCAGAATATTTAAGGG
CGCCTGTCACTTTGCTTGATATATGAGAATTATTTAACCTTATAAATGAGAAAAAAGCAACGCACTTTAA
ATAAGATACGTTGCTTTTTCGATTGATGAACACCTATAATTAAACTATTCATCTATTATTTATGATTTTT
TGTATATACAATATTTCTAGTTTGTTAAAGAGAATTAAGAAAATAAATCTCGAAAATAATAAAGGGAAAA
TCAGTTTTTGATATCAAAATTATACATGTCAACGATAATACAAAATATAATACAAACTATAAGATGTTAT
CAGTATTTATTATCATTTAGAATAAATTTTGTGTCGCCCTTAATTGTGAGCGGATAACAATTACGAGCTT
CATGCACAGTGGCGTTGACTCAATATTGGCCATTAGCCATATTATTCATTGGTTATATAGCATAAATCAA
TATTGGCTATTGGCCATTGCATACGTTGTATCTATATCATAATATGTACATTTATATTGGCTCATGTCCA
ATATGACCGCCATGTTGGCATTGATTATTGACTAGTTATTAATAGTAATCAATTACGGGGTCATTAGTTC
ATAGCCCATATATGGAGTTCCGCGTTACATAACTTACGGTAAATGGCCCGCCTGGCTGACCGCCCAACGA
CCCCCGCCCATTGACGTCAATAATGACGTATGTTCCCATAGTAACGCCAATAGGGACTTTCCATTGACGT
CAATGGGTGGAGTATTTACGGTAAACTGCCCACTTGGCAGTACATCAAGTGTATCATATGCCAAGTACGC
CCCCTATTGACGTCAATGACGGTAAATGGCCCGCCTGGCATTATGCCCAGTACATGACCTTATGGGACTT
TCCTACTTGGCAGTACATCTACGTATTAGTCATCGCTATTACCATGGTGATGCGGTTTTGGCAGTACATC
AATGGGCGTGGATAGCGGTTTGACTCACGGGGATTTCCAAGTCTCCACCCCATTGACGTCAATGGGAGTT
TGTTTTGGCACCAAAATCAACGGGACTTTCCAAAATGTCGTAACAACTCCGCCCCATTGACGCAAATGGG
CGGTAGGCGTGTACGGTGGGAGGTCTATATAAGCAGAGCTCGTTTAGTGAACCGTCAGATCGCCTGGAGA
CGCCATCCACGCTGTTTTGACCTCCATAGAAGACACCGGGACCGATCCAGCCTCCGCGGCCGGGAACGGT
GCATTGGAACGCGGATTCCCCGTGCCAAGAGTGACGTAAGTACCGCCTATAGAGTCTATAGGCCCACCCC
CTTGGCTTCGTTAGAACGCGGCTACAATTAATACATAACCTTATGTATCATACACATACGATTTAGGTGA
CACTATAGAATAACATCCACTTTGCCTTTCTCTCCACAGGTGTCCACTCCCAGGTCCAACTGCACCTCGG
TTCTATCGAAAACGCGCCTGCTAGCGCCACCATGAAGACCATCATTGCCCTGAGCTACATCTTCTGCCTG
GTGTTCGCTGCGGCCGCCTTGCCTCAGAAAAGACCCCATCCTAGATGGCTGTGGGAGGGCTCTCTGCCCA
GCAGAACACATCTGAGAGCCATGGGCACACTGCGGCCTTCTAGTCCTCTGTGTTGGCGGGAAGAGAGCAG
CTTCGCCGCTCCTAATAGCCTGAAGGGCAGCAGACTGGTGTCTGGCGAACCTGGCGGAGCCGTGACAATC
CAGTGTCACTATGCCCCTAGCAGCGTGAACCGGCACCAGAGAAAGTACTGGTGCAGACTGGGCCCTCCTC
GGTGGATCTGTCAGACCATCGTGTCCACCAACCAGTACACCCACCACCGGTACAGAGACAGAGTGGCCCT
GACCGACTTTCCTCAGAGGGGCCTGTTTGTCGTGCGGCTGTCTCAGCTGTCCCCTGACGATATCGGCTGC
TACCTGTGTGGCATCGGCAGCGAGAACAATATGCTGTTCCTGAGCATGAACCTGACCATCAGCGCCGGAC
CTGCCAGCACACTTCCTACAGCTACACCAGCTGCCGGGGAGCTGACCATGAGAAGCTATGGAACAGCCTC
TCCTGTGGCCAACAGATGGACCCCTGGCACCACACAGACACTCGGACAGGGAACTGCCTGGGACACAGTG
GCTTCTACACCAGGCACCAGCAAGACAACAGCCAGCGCCGAGGGAAGAAGAACACCTGGCGCTACAAGAC
CTGCCGCTCCTGGAACAGGATCTTGGGCCGAGGGATCTGTGAAAGCCCCTGCTCCTATTCCTGAGAGCCC
ACCTAGCAAGAGCCGGTCCATGAGCAATACCACCGAAGGCGTGTGGGAAGGCACCAGATCCAGCGTGACC
AATAGAGCCAGAGCCAGCAAGGATCGGAGAGAGATGACCACCACCAAGGCCGACAGACCCCGCGAGGATA
TTGAAGGCGTTAGAATCGCCCTGGACGCCGCCAAGAAAGTGCTGGGAACAATCGGACCTCCTGCTCTGGT
GTCCGAAACACTGGCCTGGGAGATTCTGCCTCAGGCCACACCTGTGTCCAAGCAGCAGTCTCAGGGCAGC
ATCGGCGAAACAACACCAGCCGCTGGAATGTGGACACTGGGAACCCCTGCTGCCGACGTGTGGATTCTTG
GAACTCCTGCCGCTGATGTGTGGACCTCTATGGAAGCCGCTTCTGGCGAAGGATCTGCCGCTGGCGATCT
GGATGCTGCCACAGGCGATAGAGGACCTCAGGCTACCCTGTCTCAGACCCCAGCTGTTGGACCTTGGGGC
CCTCCAGGCAAAGAAAGCTCCGTGAAGAGAACATTCCCCGAGGACGAGAGCAGCAGCAGAGGCGCGCCGG
GCGGCGACAAGACCCACACCTGCCCCCCCTGCCCAGCTCCAGAACTGCTGGGAGGGCCTTCCGTGTTCCT
GTTCCCCCCCAAGCCCAAGGACACCCTGATGATCAGCAGGACCCCCGAGGTGACCTGCGTGGTGGTGGCC
GTGTCCCACGAGGACCCAGAGGTGAAGTTCAACTGGTACGTGGACGGCGTGGAGGTGCACAACGCCAAGA
CCAAGCCCAGAGAGGAGCAGTACAACAGCACCTACAGGGTGGTGTCCGTGCTGACCGTGCTGCACCAGGA
CTGGCTGAACGGCAAAGAATACAAGTGCAAAGTCTCCAACAAGGCCCTGGCTGCCCCAATCGAAAAGACA
ATCAGCAAGGCCAAGGGCCAGCCACGGGAGCCCCAGGTGTACACCCTGCCCCCCAGCCGGGAGGAGATGA
CCAAGAACCAGGTGTCCCTGACCTGTCTGGTGAAGGGCTTCTACCCCAGCGATATCGCCGTGGAGTGGGA
GAGCAACGGCCAGCCCGAGAACAACTACAAGACCACCCCCCCAGTGCTGGACAGCGACGGCAGCTTCTTC
CTGTACAGCAAGCTGACCGTGGACAAGTCCAGGTGGCAGCAGGGCAACGTGTTCAGCTGCAGCGTGATGC
ACGAGGCCCTGCACAACCACTACACCCAGAAGTCCCTGAGCCTGAGCCCCGGCGGCAGCGGTCTTAATGA
TATTTTCGAGGCTCAGAAGATTGAGTGGCATGAACACCACCACCATCACCACTAAGGCCGGCCTGTAGTC
ACTGGCACAACGCGTTACCCGGTAAGCCAATCGGGTATACACGGTCGTCATACTGCAGACAGGGTTCTTC
TACTTTGCAAGATAGTCTTGAGTAGTAAAATAAATAGATAGAGAAAATCAGCCTCGACTGTGCCTTCTAG
TTGCCAGCCATCTGTTGTTTGCCCCTCCCCCGTGCCTTCCTTGACCCTGGAAGGTGCCACTCCCACTGTC
CTTTCCTAATAAAATGAGGAAATTGCATCACAACACTCAACCCTATCTCGGTCTATTCTTTTGATTTATA
AGGGATTTTGCCGATTTCGGCCTATTGGTTAAAAAATGAGCTGATTTAACAAAAATTTAACGCGAATTAA
TTCTGTGGAATGTGTGTCAGTTAGGGTGTGGAAAGTCCCCAGGCTCCCCAGCAGGCAGAAGTATGCAAAG
CATGCATCTCAATTAGTCAGCAACCAGGTGTGGAAAGTCCCCAGGCTCCCCAGCAGGCAGAAGTATGCAA
AGCATGCATCTCAATTAGTCAGCAACCATAGTCCCGCCCCTAACTCCGCCCATCCCGCCCCTAACTCCGC
CCAGTTCCGCCCATTCTCCGCCCCATGGCTGACTAATTTTTTTTATTTATGCAGAGGCCGAGGCCGCCTC
TGCCTCTGAGCTATTCCAGAAGTAGTGAGGAGGCTTTTTTGGAGGCCTAGGCTTTTGCAAAAAGCTCCCG
GGAGCTTGTATATCCATTTTCGGATCTGATCAGCACGTGTTGACAATTAATCATCGGCATAGTATATCGG
CATAGTATAATACGACAAGGTGAGGAACTAAACCATGACCGAGTACAAGCCCACGGTGCGCCTCGCCACC
CGCGACGACGTCCCCAGGGCCGTACGCACCCTCGCCGCCGCGTTCGCCGACTACCCCGCCACGCGCCACA
CCGTCGATCCGGACCGCCACATCGAGCGGGTCACCGAGCTGCAAGAACTCTTCCTCACGCGCGTCGGGCT
CGACATCGGCAAGGTGTGGGTCGCGGACGACGGCGCCGCGGTGGCGGTCTGGACCACGCCGGAGAGCGTC
GAAGCGGGGGCGGTGTTCGCCGAGATCGGCCCGCGCATGGCCGAGTTGAGCGGTTCCCGGCTGGCCGCGC
AGCAACAGATGGAAGGCCTCCTGGCGCCGCACCGGCCCAAGGAGCCCGCGTGGTTCCTGGCCACCGTCGG
CGTCTCGCCCGACCACCAGGGCAAGGGTCTGGGCAGCGCCGTCGTGCTCCCCGGAGTGGAGGCGGCCGAG
CGCGCCGGGGTGCCCGCCTTCCTGGAGACATCCGCGCCCCGCAACCTCCCCTTCTACGAGCGGCTCGGCT
TCACCGTCACCGCCGACGTCGAGGTGCCCGAAGGACCGCGCACCTGGTGCATGACCCGCAAGCCCGGTGC
CTGACACGTGCTACGAGATTTCGATTCCACCGCCGCCTTCTATGAAAGGTTGGGCTTCGGAATCGTTTTC
CGGGACGCCGGCTGGATGATCCTCCAGCGCGGGGATCTCATGCTGGAGTTCTTCGCCCACCCCAACTTGT
TTATTGCAGCTTATAATGGTTACAAATAAAGCAATAGCATCACAAATTTCACAAATAAAGCATTTTTTTC
ACTGCATTCTAGTTGTGGTTTGTCCAAACTCATCAATGTATCTTATCATGTCTGTATACCGTCGACCTCT
AGCTAGAGCTTGGCGTAATCATGGTCATTACCAATGCTTAATCAGTGAGGCACCTATCTCAGCGATCTGT
CTATTTCGTTCATCCATAGTTGCCTGACTCCCCGTCGTGTAGATAACTACGATACGGGAGGGCTTACCAT
CTGGCCCCAGCGCTGCGATGATACCGCGAGAACCACGCTCACCGGCTCCGGATTTATCAGCAATAAACCA
GCCAGCCGGAAGGGCCGAGCGCAGAAGTGGTCCTGCAACTTTATCCGCCTCCATCCAGTCTATTAATTGT
TGCCGGGAAGCTAGAGTAAGTAGTTCGCCAGTTAATAGTTTGCGCAACGTTGTTGCCATCGCTACAGGCA
TCGTGGTGTCACGCTCGTCGTTTGGTATGGCTTCATTCAGCTCCGGTTCCCAACGATCAAGGCGAGTTAC
ATGATCCCCCATGTTGTGCAAAAAAGCGGTTAGCTCCTTCGGTCCTCCGATCGTTGTCAGAAGTAAGTTG
GCCGCAGTGTTATCACTCATGGTTATGGCAGCACTGCATAATTCTCTTACTGTCATGCCATCCGTAAGAT
GCTTTTCTGTGACTGGTGAGTACTCAACCAAGTCATTCTGAGAATAGTGTATGCGGCGACCGAGTTGCTC
TTGCCCGGCGTCAATACGGGATAATACCGCGCCACATAGCAGAACTTTAAAAGTGCTCATCATTGGAAAA
CGTTCTTCGGGGCGAAAACTCTCAAGGATCTTACCGCTGTTGAGATCCAGTTCGATGTAACCCACTCGTG
CACCCAACTGATCTTCAGCATCTTTTACTTTCACCAGCGTTTCTGGGTGAGCAAAAACAGGAAGGCAAAA
TGCCGCAAAAAAGGGAATAAGGGCGACACGGAAATGTTGAATACTCATATTCTTCCTT
