>Addgene plasmid #156859 | pD649-HAsp-FCAMR-Fc(DAPA)-AviTag-6xHis | depositor partial sequence | sequence record 302828 | insert (extracellular domain)
TTGCCTCAGAAAAGACCCCATCCTAGATGGCTGTGGGAGGGCTCTCTGCCCAGCAGAACACATCTGAGAG
CCATGGGCACACTGCGGCCTTCTAGTCCTCTGTGTTGGCGGGAAGAGAGCAGCTTCGCCGCTCCTAATAG
CCTGAAGGGCAGCAGACTGGTGTCTGGCGAACCTGGCGGAGCCGTGACAATCCAGTGTCACTATGCCCCT
AGCAGCGTGAACCGGCACCAGAGAAAGTACTGGTGCAGACTGGGCCCTCCTCGGTGGATCTGTCAGACCA
TCGTGTCCACCAACCAGTACACCCACCACCGGTACAGAGACAGAGTGGCCCTGACCGACTTTCCTCAGAG
GGGCCTGTTTGTCGTGCGGCTGTCTCAGCTGTCCCCTGACGATATCGGCTGCTACCTGTGTGGCATCGGC
AGCGAGAACAATATGCTGTTCCTGAGCATGAACCTGACCATCAGCGCCGGACCTGCCAGCACACTTCCTA
CAGCTACACCAGCTGCCGGGGAGCTGACCATGAGAAGCTATGGAACAGCCTCTCCTGTGGCCAACAGATG
GACCCCTGGCACCACACAGACACTCGGACAGGGAACTGCCTGGGACACAGTGGCTTCTACACCAGGCACC
AGCAAGACAACAGCCAGCGCCGAGGGAAGAAGAACACCTGGCGCTACAAGACCTGCCGCTCCTGGAACAG
GATCTTGGGCCGAGGGATCTGTGAAAGCCCCTGCTCCTATTCCTGAGAGCCCACCTAGCAAGAGCCGGTC
CATGAGCAATACCACCGAAGGCGTGTGGGAAGGCACCAGATCCAGCGTGACCAATAGAGCCAGAGCCAGC
AAGGATCGGAGAGAGATGACCACCACCAAGGCCGACAGACCCCGCGAGGATATTGAAGGCGTTAGAATCG
CCCTGGACGCCGCCAAGAAAGTGCTGGGAACAATCGGACCTCCTGCTCTGGTGTCCGAAACACTGGCCTG
GGAGATTCTGCCTCAGGCCACACCTGTGTCCAAGCAGCAGTCTCAGGGCAGCATCGGCGAAACAACACCA
GCCGCTGGAATGTGGACACTGGGAACCCCTGCTGCCGACGTGTGGATTCTTGGAACTCCTGCCGCTGATG
TGTGGACCTCTATGGAAGCCGCTTCTGGCGAAGGATCTGCCGCTGGCGATCTGGATGCTGCCACAGGCGA
TAGAGGACCTCAGGCTACCCTGTCTCAGACCCCAGCTGTTGGACCTTGGGGCCCTCCAGGCAAAGAAAGC
TCCGTGAAGAGAACATTCCCCGAGGACGAGAGCAGCAGCAGA
